Addgene plasmid #51789: pExp_CAG:mKate
Purpose: Constitutively expresses red fluorescent protein, mKate
Depositing lab: Ron Weiss. Depositing organization: Massachusetts Institute of Technology. Publication: Accurate Predictions of Genetic Circuit Behavior from Part Characterization and Modular Composition. Davidsohn N, Beal J, Kiani S, Adler A, Yaman F, Li Y, Xie Z, Weiss R. ACS Synth Biol. 2014 Nov 17. 10.1021/sb500263b PubMed 25369267.
Backbone
  Vector backbone: pZDONOR 5-6
  Vector type: Mammalian Expression, Synthetic Biology
Growth in bacteria
  Bacterial resistance: Ampicillin, 100 μg/mL
  Growth temperature: 37°C
  Growth strain: DH10B
  Copy number: High Copy
Gene/Insert
  Gene/Insert name: mKate
  Species: Synthetic
  Promoter: CAG
  Cloning method: Gateway Cloning
  Sequencing primers: 5′ pCAGGS5; 3′ Bglob-pA-R
Terms and licenses: Academic/Nonprofit Terms; Industry Terms: Not Available to Industry
How to cite: pExp_CAG:mKate was a gift from Ron Weiss (Addgene plasmid # 51789)
