[The description below was written by a language model from this plasmid's Addgene catalogue record and pLannotate feature annotations shown in this document.]
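Description:
pExp_CAG:mKate is a mammalian expression plasmid built by Gateway recombination in the pZDONOR 5-6 backbone, designed to express the red fluorescent protein mKate constitutively. It is propagated in E. coli as a high-copy plasmid through a ColE1/pUC-type origin and selected with ampicillin via the β-lactamase gene. An f1 phage origin, T7 and T3 promoters, and lac promoter/operator and lacZα remnants are carried over from the pBluescript-type cloning backbone and play no role in mammalian expression.

The expression unit is flanked by Gateway recombination scars: attB4 precedes the promoter module, attB1 separates promoter from coding sequence, and attB2 follows the reading frame, consistent with a multisite assembly that joins a promoter entry clone to a gene entry clone. The promoter is CAG, annotated as its three components: the CMV immediate-early enhancer, the chicken β-actin promoter and a chimeric β-actin/β-globin intron, which together give strong, broadly active transcription. The coding sequence is automatically annotated as TagRFP, a close relative from the same Entacmaea quadricolor lineage. The catalogue entry identifies it as mKate. A β-globin fragment and the rabbit β-globin polyadenylation signal terminate the transcript.

The backbone also carries left and right homology arms from the human AAVS1 locus (intron 1 of PPP1R12C), which bracket the cassette, and a splice acceptor just after the left arm. This suggests the backbone can serve as a donor for targeted integration at that safe-harbour site, although the record does not state this use. No mammalian selection marker is annotated. The stated purpose is constitutive red fluorescence, and the plasmid comes from synthetic biology work on characterising parts and predicting genetic circuit behaviour.
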