Features (pLannotate 1.2.2; 28 found; start..end, strand, type, name):
      1..21      +  protein_bind   attB4: mutant version of attB; core recombination site for the Gateway® BP reaction BP Clonase™
     47..410     +  enhancer       CMV enhancer: human cytomegalovirus immediate early enhancer
    413..688     +  promoter       chicken β-actin promoter: No description available
    695..1702    +  intron         chimeric intron: chimera between introns from chicken β-actin and rabbit β-globin
   1762..1782    +  protein_bind   attB1: mutant version of attB; core recombination site for the Gateway® BP reaction BP Clonase™
   1796..2509    +  CDS            TagRFP: monomeric derivative of red fluorescent protein from Entacmaea quadricolor (Merzlyak et al., 2007) mammalian codon-optimized
   2511..2535    -  protein_bind   attB2: mutant version of attB; recombination site for the Gateway® BP reaction BP Clonase™
   2539..2619    +  CDS            HBB (fragment): HBB_PONPY - Experimental evidence at transcript level: Swiss-Prot protein existence level 2. Involved in oxygen transport from the lung to the various peripheral tissues. From Pongo pygmaeus (Bornean orangutan).
   2690..2745    +  polyA_signal   β-globin poly(A) signal: rabbit β-globin polyadenylation signal (Gil and Proudfoot, 1987)
   3130..3146    -  protein_bind   lac operator: The lac repressor binds to the lac operator to inhibit transcription in E. coli. This inhibition can be relieved by adding lactose or isopropyl-β-D-thiogalactopyranoside (IPTG). lac repressor encoded by lacI
   3154..3184    -  promoter       lac promoter: promoter for the E. coli lac operon
   3199..3220    -  protein_bind   CAP binding site: CAP binding activates transcription in the presence of cAMP. E. coli catabolite activator protein
   3233..3272    -  CDS            lacI (fragment): lac repressor; lacI; The lac repressor binds to the lac operator to inhibit transcription in E. coli. This inhibition can be relieved by adding lactose or isopropyl-β-D-thiogalactopyranoside (IPTG).
   3393..4229    +  misc_feature   HA-R: right homology arm from the adeno-associated virus integration site (AAVS1) within intron 1 of the human PPP1R12C gene
   4230..4246    -  misc_feature   MCS (fragment): pBluescript multiple cloning site
   4259..4277    -  promoter       T3 promoter: promoter for bacteriophage T3 RNA polymerase
   4322..4338    -  protein_bind   lac operator: The lac repressor binds to the lac operator to inhibit transcription in E. coli. This inhibition can be relieved by adding lactose or isopropyl-β-D-thiogalactopyranoside (IPTG). lac repressor encoded by lacI
   4346..4376    -  promoter       lac promoter: promoter for the E. coli lac operon
   4391..4412    -  protein_bind   CAP binding site: CAP binding activates transcription in the presence of cAMP. E. coli catabolite activator protein
   4425..4517    -  CDS            lacI (fragment): lac repressor; lacI; The lac repressor binds to the lac operator to inhibit transcription in E. coli. This inhibition can be relieved by adding lactose or isopropyl-β-D-thiogalactopyranoside (IPTG).
   4700..5288    -  rep_origin     ori: high-copy-number ColE1/pMB1/pBR322/pUC origin of replication
   5459..6319    -  CDS            AmpR: β-lactamase; bla; confers resistance to ampicillin, carbenicillin, and related antibiotics
   6320..6424    -  promoter       AmpR promoter: bla
   6477..6905    -  rep_origin     f1 ori (sequence partly withheld): f1 bacteriophage origin of replication; arrow indicates direction of (+) strand synthesis
   6910..7065    -  CDS            lacZα (fragment): LacZα fragment of β-galactosidase; lacZ fragment
   7073..7091    +  promoter       T7 promoter: promoter for bacteriophage T7 RNA polymerase
   7106..7909    +  misc_feature   HA-L: left homology arm from the adeno-associated virus integration site (AAVS1) within intron 1 of the human PPP1R12C gene
   7988..8013    +  misc_feature   SA: splice acceptor site
>Addgene plasmid #51789 | pExp_CAG:mKate | depositor full sequence | sequence record 79533 | pExp_CAG:mKate sequence 8684 bps
CAACTTTGTATAGAAAAGTTGGCTCCGAATTTCTCGAGTTAATTAATAGTTATTAATAGTAATCAATTAC
GGGGTCATTAGTTCATAGCCCATATATGGAGTTCCGCGTTACATAACTTACGGTAAATGGCCCGCCTGGC
TGACCGCCCAACGACCCCCGCCCATTGACGTCAATAATGACGTATGTTCCCATAGTAACGCCAATAGGGA
CTTTCCATTGACGTCAATGGGTGGACTATTTACGGTAAACTGCCCACTTGGCAGTACATCAAGTGTATCA
TATGCCAAGTACGCCCCCTATTGACGTCAATGACGGTAAATGGCCCGCCTGGCATTATGCCCAGTACATG
ACCTTATGGGACTTTCCTACTTGGCAGTACATCTACGTATTAGTCATCGCTATTACCATGGGTCGAGGTG
AGCCCCACGTTCTGCTTCACTCTCCCCATCTCCCCCCCCTCCCCACCCCCAATTTTGTATTTATTTATTT
TTTAATTATTTTGTGCAGCGATGGGGGCGGGGGGGGGGGGGGCGCGCGCCAGGCGGGGCGGGGCGGGGCG
AGGGGCGGGGCGGGGCGAGGCGGAGAGGTGCGGCGGCAGCCAATCAGAGCGGCGCGCTCCGAAAGTTTCC
TTTTATGGCGAGGCGGCGGCGGCGGCGGCCCTATAAAAAGCGAAGCGCGCGGCGGGCGGGAGTCGAGTCG
CTGCGTTGCCTTCGCCCCGTGCCCCGCTCCGCGCCGCCTCGCGCCGCCCGCCCCGGCTCTGACTGACCGC
GTTACTCCCACAGGTGAGCGGGCGGGACGGCCCTTCTCCTCCGGGCTGTAATTAGCGCTTGGTTTAATGA
CGGCTCGTTTCTTTTCTGTGGCTGCGTGAAAGCCTTAAAGGGCTCCGGGAGGGCCCTTTGTGCGGGGGGG
AGCGGCTCGGGGGGTGCGTGCGTGTGTGTGTGCGTGGGGAGCGCCGCGTGCGGCCCGCGCTGCCCGGCGG
CTGTGAGCGCTGCGGGCGCGGCGCGGGGCTTTGTGCGCTCCGCGTGTGCGCGAGGGGAGCGCGGCCGGGG
GCGGTGCCCCGCGGTGCGGGGGGGCTGCGAGGGGAACAAAGGCTGCGTGCGGGGTGTGTGCGTGGGGGGG
TGAGCAGGGGGTGTGGGCGCGGCGGTCGGGCTGTAACCCCCCCCTGCACCCCCCTCCCCGAGTTGCTGAG
CACGGCCCGGCTTCGGGTGCGGGGCTCCGTGCGGGGCGTGGCGCGGGGCTCGCCGTGCCGGGCGGGGGGT
GGCGGCAGGTGGGGGTGCCGGGCGGGGCGGGGCCGCCTCGGGCCGGGGAGGGCTCGGGGGAGGGGCGCGG
CGGCCCCGGAGCGCCGGCGGCTGTCGAGGCGCGGCGAGCCGCAGCCATTGCCTTTTATGGTAATCGTGCG
AGAGGGCGCAGGGACTTCCTTTGTCCCAAATCTGGCGGAGCCGAAATCTGGGAGGCGCCGCCGCACCCCC
TCTAGCGGGCGCGGGCGAAGCGGTGCGGCGCCGGCAGGAAGGAAATGGGCGGGGAGGGCCTTCGTGCGTC
GCCGCGCCGCCGTCCCCTTCTCCATCTCCAGCCTCGGGGCTGCCGCAGGGGGACGGCTGCCTTCGGGGGG
GACGGGGCAGGGCGGGGTTCGGCTTCTGGCGTGTGACCGGCGGCTCTAGAGCCTCTGCTAACCATGTTCA
TGCCTTCTTCTTTTTCCTACAGCTCCTGGGCAACGTGCTGGTTGTTGTGCTGTCTCATCATTTTGGCAAA
GAATTCGACCCCAAGTTTGTACAAAAAAGCAGGCTGATCGCCACCATGGTGTCTAAGGGCGAAGAGCTGA
TTAAGGAGAACATGCACATGAAGCTGTACATGGAGGGCACCGTGAACAACCACCACTTCAAGTGCACATC
CGAGGGCGAAGGCAAGCCCTACGAGGGCACCCAGACCATGAGAATCAAGGTGGTCGAGGGCGGCCCTCTC
CCCTTCGCCTTCGACATCCTGGCTACCAGCTTCATGTACGGCAGCAAAACCTTCATCAACCACACCCAGG
GCATCCCCGACTTCTTTAAGCAGTCCTTCCCTGAGGGCTTCACATGGGAGAGAGTCACCACATACGAAGA
CGGGGGCGTGCTGACCGCTACCCAGGACACCAGCCTCCAGGACGGCTGCCTCATCTACAACGTCAAGATC
AGAGGGGTGAACTTCCCATCCAACGGCCCTGTGATGCAGAAGAAAACACTCGGCTGGGAGGCCTCCACCG
AGATGCTGTACCCCGCTGACGGCGGCCTGGAAGGCAGAAGCGACATGGCCCTGAAGCTCGTGGGCGGGGG
CCACCTGATCTGCAACTTGAAGACCACATACAGATCCAAGAAACCCGCTAAGAACCTCAAGATGCCCGGC
GTCTACTATGTGGACAGAAGACTGGAAAGAATCAAGGAGGCCGACAAAGAGACCTACGTCGAGCAGCACG
AGGTGGCTGTGGCCAGATACTGCGACCTCCCTAGCAAACTGGGGCACAAACTTAATTGATACCCAGCTTT
CTTGTACAAAGTGGTACGCGTGAATTCACTCCTCAGGTGCAGGCTGCCTATCAGAAGGTGGTGGCTGGTG
TGGCCAATGCCCTGGCTCACAAATACCACTGAGATCTTTTTCCCTCTGCCAAAAATTATGGGGACATCAT
GAAGCCCCTTGAGCATCTGACTTCTGGCTAATAAAGGAAATTTATTTTCATTGCAATAGTGTGTTGGAAT
TTTTTGTGTCTCTCACTCGGAAGGACATATGGGAGGGCAAATCATTTAAAACATCAGAATGAGTATTTGG
TTTAGAGTTTGGCAACATATGCCCATATGCTGGCTGCCATGAACAAAGGTTGGCTATAAAGAGGTCATCA
GTATATGAAACAGCCCCCTGCTGTCCATTCCTTATTCCATAGAAAAGCCTTGACTTGAGGTTAGATTTTT
TTTATATTTTGTTTTGTGTTATTTTTTTCTTTAACATCCCTAAAATTTTCCTTACATGTTTTACTAGCCA
GATTTTTCCTCCTCTCCTGACTACTCCCAGTCATAGCTGTCCCTCTTCTCTTATGGAGATCCCTCGACCT
GCAGCCCAAGCTTGGCGTAATCATGGTCATAGCTGTTTCCTGTGTGAAATTGTTATCCGCTCACAATTCC
ACACAACATACGAGCCGGAAGCATAAAGTGTAAAGCCTGGGGTGCCTAATGAGTGAGCTAACTCACATTA
ATTGCGTTGCGCTCACTGCCCGCTTTCCAGTCGGGAAACCTGTCGTGCCAGCGGATCGACAGTACTAAGC
TTGGTAGATAAGTTGATTTAGCCATAAAATATTGTTTCCGTGACCCCTTAATTAATAGGGATAACAGGGT
AATCTCGAGGTTTAAACGTCGACGCGGCCGCTACTAGGGACAGGATTGGTGACAGAAAAGCCCCATCCTT
AGGCCTCCTCCTTCCTAGTCTCCTGATATTGGGTCTAACCCCCACCTCCTGTTAGGCAGATTCCTTATCT
GGTGACACACCCCCATTTCCTGGAGCCATCTCTCTCCTTGCCAGAACCTCTAAGGTTTGCTTACGATGGA
GCCAGAGAGGATCCTGGGAGGGAGAGCTTGGCAGGGGGTGGGAGGGAAGGGGGGGATGCGTGACCTGCCC
GGTTCTCAGTGGCCACCCTGCGCTACCCTCTCCCAGAACCTGAGCTGCTCTGACGCGGCTGTCTGGTGCG
TTTCACTGATCCTGGTGCTGCAGCTTCCTTACACTTCCCAAGAGGAGAAGCAGTTTGGAAAAACAAAATC
AGAATAAGTTGGTCCTGAGTTCTAACTTTGGCTCTTCACCTTTCTAGTCCCCAATTTATATTGTTCCTCC
GTGCGTCAGTTTTACCTGTGAGATAAGGCCAGTAGCCAGCCCCGTCCTGGCAGGGCTGTGGTGAGGAGGG
GGGTGTCCGTGTGGAAAACTCCCTTTGTGAGAATGGTGCGTCCTAGGTGTTCACCAGGTCGTGGCCGCCT
CTACTCCCTTTCTCTTTCTCCATCCTTCTTTCCTTAAAGAGTCCCCAGTGCTATCTGGGACATATTCCTC
CGCCCAGAGCAGGGTCCCGCTTCCCTAAGGCCCTGCTCTGGGCTTCTGGGTTTGAGTCCTTGGCAAGCCC
AGGAGAGGCGCTCAGGCTTCCCTGTCCCCCTTCCTCGTCCACCATCTCATGCCCCTGGCTCTCCTGCCCC
TTCCCTACAGGGGTTCCTGGCTCTGCTCTCCACCGCGGTGGAGCTCCAGCTTTTGTTCCCTTTAGTGAGG
GTTAATTGCGCGCTTGGCGTAATCATGGTCATAGCTGTTTCCTGTGTGAAATTGTTATCCGCTCACAATT
CCACACAACATACGAGCCGGAAGCATAAAGTGTAAAGCCTGGGGTGCCTAATGAGTGAGCTAACTCACAT
TAATTGCGTTGCGCTCACTGCCCGCTTTCCAGTCGGGAAACCTGTCGTGCCAGCTGCATTAATGAATCGG
CCAACGCGCGGGGAGAGGCGGTTTGCGTATTGGGCGCTCTTCCGCTTCCTCGCTCACTGACTCGCTGCGC
TCGGTCGTTCGGCTGCGGCGAGCGGTATCAGCTCACTCAAAGGCGGTAATACGGTTATCCACAGAATCAG
GGGATAACGCAGGAAAGAACATGTGAGCAAAAGGCCAGCAAAAGGCCAGGAACCGTAAAAAGGCCGCGTT
GCTGGCGTTTTTCCATAGGCTCCGCCCCCCTGACGAGCATCACAAAAATCGACGCTCAAGTCAGAGGTGG
CGAAACCCGACAGGACTATAAAGATACCAGGCGTTTCCCCCTGGAAGCTCCCTCGTGCGCTCTCCTGTTC
CGACCCTGCCGCTTACCGGATACCTGTCCGCCTTTCTCCCTTCGGGAAGCGTGGCGCTTTCTCATAGCTC
ACGCTGTAGGTATCTCAGTTCGGTGTAGGTCGTTCGCTCCAAGCTGGGCTGTGTGCACGAACCCCCCGTT
CAGCCCGACCGCTGCGCCTTATCCGGTAACTATCGTCTTGAGTCCAACCCGGTAAGACACGACTTATCGC
CACTGGCAGCAGCCACTGGTAACAGGATTAGCAGAGCGAGGTATGTAGGCGGTGCTACAGAGTTCTTGAA
GTGGTGGCCTAACTACGGCTACACTAGAAGAACAGTATTTGGTATCTGCGCTCTGCTGAAGCCAGTTACC
TTCGGAAAAAGAGTTGGTAGCTCTTGATCCGGCAAACAAACCACCGCTGGTAGCGGTGGTTTTTTTGTTT
GCAAGCAGCAGATTACGCGCAGAAAAAAAGGATCTCAAGAAGATCCTTTGATCTTTTCTACGGGGTCTGA
CGCTCAGTGGAACGAAAACTCACGTTAAGGGATTTTGGTCATGAGATTATCAAAAAGGATCTTCACCTAG
ATCCTTTTAAATTAAAAATGAAGTTTTAAATCAATCTAAAGTATATATGAGTAAACTTGGTCTGACAGTT
ACCAATGCTTAATCAGTGAGGCACCTATCTCAGCGATCTGTCTATTTCGTTCATCCATAGTTGCCTGACT
CCCCGTCGTGTAGATAACTACGATACGGGAGGGCTTACCATCTGGCCCCAGTGCTGCAATGATACCGCGA
GACCCACGCTCACCGGCTCCAGATTTATCAGCAATAAACCAGCCAGCCGGAAGGGCCGAGCGCAGAAGTG
GTCCTGCAACTTTATCCGCCTCCATCCAGTCTATTAATTGTTGCCGGGAAGCTAGAGTAAGTAGTTCGCC
AGTTAATAGTTTGCGCAACGTTGTTGCCATTGCTACAGGCATCGTGGTGTCACGCTCGTCGTTTGGTATG
GCTTCATTCAGCTCCGGTTCCCAACGATCAAGGCGAGTTACATGATCCCCCATGTTGTGCAAAAAAGCGG
TTAGCTCCTTCGGTCCTCCGATCGTTGTCAGAAGTAAGTTGGCCGCAGTGTTATCACTCATGGTTATGGC
AGCACTGCATAATTCTCTTACTGTCATGCCATCCGTAAGATGCTTTTCTGTGACTGGTGAGTACTCAACC
AAGTCATTCTGAGAATAGTGTATGCGGCGACCGAGTTGCTCTTGCCCGGCGTCAATACGGGATAATACCG
CGCCACATAGCAGAACTTTAAAAGTGCTCATCATTGGAAAACGTTCTTCGGGGCGAAAACTCTCAAGGAT
CTTACCGCTGTTGAGATCCAGTTCGATGTAACCCACTCGTGCACCCAACTGATCTTCAGCATCTTTTACT
TTCACCAGCGTTTCTGGGTGAGCAAAAACAGGAAGGCAAAATGCCGCAAAAAAGGGAATAAGGGCGACAC
GGAAATGTTGAATACTCATACTCTTCCTTTTTCAATATTATTGAAGCATTTATCAGGGTTATTGTCTCAT
GAGCGGATACATATTTGAATGTATTTAGAAAAATAAACAAATAGGGGTTCCGCGCACATTTCCCCGAAAA
GTGCCACCTAAATTGTAAGCGTTAATATTTTGTTAAAATTCGCGTTAAATTTTTGTTAAATCAGCTCATT
TTTTAACCAATAGGCCGAAATCGGCAAAATCCCTTATAAATCAAAAGAATAGACCGAGATAGGGT
[37 nt withheld, positions 6576-6612]
AAAGAACGTGGACTCCAACGTCAAAGG
[49 nt withheld, positions 6640-6688]
T
[91 nt withheld, positions 6690-6780]
G
[124 nt withheld, positions 6782-6905]
CCCATTCGCCATTCAGGCTGCGCAACTGTTGGGAAGGGCGATCGGTGCGGGCCTCTTCGCTATTACGCCA
GCTGGCGAAAGGGGGATGTGCTGCAAGGCGATTAAGTTGGGTAACGCCAGGGTTTTCCCAGTCACGACGT
TGTAAAACGACGGCCAGTGAGCGCGCGTAATACGACTCACTATAGGGCGAATTGGGTACCTGCTTTCTCT
GACCAGCATTCTCTCCCCTGGGCCTGTGCCGCTTTCTGTCTGCAGCTTGTGGCCTGGGTCACCTCTACGG
CTGGCCCAGATCCTTCCCTGCCGCCTCCTTCAGGTTCCGTCTTCCTCCACTCCCTCTTCCCCTTGCTCTC
TGCTGTGTTGCTGCCCAAGGATGCTCTTTCCGGAGCACTTCCTTCTCGGCGCTGCACCACGTGATGTCCT
CTGAGCGGATCCTCCCCGTGTCTGGGTCCTCTCCGGGCATCTCTCCTCCCTCACCCAACCCCATGCCGTC
TTCACTCGCTGGGTTCCCTTTTCCTTCTCCTTCTGGGGCCTGTGCCATCTCTCGTTTCTTAGGATGGCCT
TCTCCGACGGATGTCTCCCTTGCGTCCCGCCTCCCCTTCTTGTAGGCCTGCATCATCACCGTTTTTCTGG
ACAACCCCAAAGTACCCCGTCTCCCTGGCTTTAGCCACCTCTCCATCCTCTTGCTTTCTTTGCCTGGACA
CCCCGTTCTCCTGTGGATTCGGGTCACCTCTCACTCCTTTCATTTGGGCAGCTCCCCTACCCCCCTTACC
TCTCTAGTCTGTGCTAGCTCTTCCAGCCCCCTGTCATGGCATCTTCCAGGGGTCCGAGAGCTCAGCTAGT
CTTCTTCCTCCAACCCGGGCCCCTATGTCCACTTCAGGACAGCATGTTTGCTGCCTCCAGGGATCCTGTG
TCCCCGAGCTGGGACCACCTTATATTCCCAGGGCCGGTTAATGTGGCTCTGGTTCTGGGTACTTTTATCT
GTCCCCTCCACCCCACAGTGGGGCAAGCTTATTACCCTGTTATCCCTAACCGGTTGCTTGCAAAAGCAGT
AATTGGAAAGCACTCTCAAAGAATCCAAGCTTCTGACCTCTTCTCTTCCTCCCACAGGGCCTCGAGACAA
TTGCATCGATGGTACCAGTGAAAGTCTGCAATGAATTCGAGTTGGCGCGCCTGTCATTCTAAATCTCTCT
TTCAGCCTAAAGCTTTTTCCCCGTATCCCCCCAGGTGTCTGCAGGCTCAAAGAGCAGCGAGAAGCGTTCA
GAGGAAAGCGATCCCGTGCCACCTTCCCCGTGCCCGGGCTGTCCCCGCACGCTGCCGGCTCGGGGATGCG
GGGGGAGCGCCGGACCGGAGCGGAGCCCCGGGCGGCTCGCTGCTGCCCCCTAGCGGGGGAGGGACGTAAT
TACATCCCTGGGGGCTTTGGGAGGGGGCTGTCCCCGTGAGCTCCCAGGCGCGCCTGTCATTCTAAATCTC
TCTTTCAGCCTAAAGCTTTTTCCCCGTATCCCCCCAGGTGTCTGCAGGCTCAAAGAGCAGCGAGAAGCGT
TCAGAGGAAAGCGATCCCGTGCCACCTTCCCCGTGCCCGGGCTGTCCCCGCACGCTGCCGGCTCGGGGAT
GCGGGGGGAGCGCCGGACCGGAGCGGAGCCCCGGGCGGCTCGCTGCTGCCCCCTAGCGGGGGAGGGACGT
AATTACATCCCTGGGGGCTTTGGGGGGGGGCTGTCCCCGTGAGCTCCCAGGCGCGCCAACTCGGTACCGT
ATCGATGTCGACGTTAACGCTAGTGATAT
