>Addgene plasmid #51789 | pExp_CAG:mKate | addgene partial sequence | sequence record 103460 | Bglob-pA-R 5'-ttttggcagagggaaaaaga-3'
GGCCACACCAGCCACCACCTTCTGATAGGCAGCCTGCACCTGAGGAGTGAATTCACGCGTACCACTTTGT
ACAAGAAAGCTGGGTATCAATTAAGTTTGTGCCCCAGTTTGCTAGGGAGGTCGCAGTATCTGGCCACAGC
CACCTCGTGCTGCTCGACGTAGGTCTCTTTGTCGGCCTCCTTGATTCTTTCCAGTCTTCTGTCCACATAG
TAGACGCCGGGCATCTTGAGGTTCTTAGCGGGTTTCTTGGATCTGTATGTGGTCTTCAAGTTGCAGATCA
GGTGGCCCCCGCCCACGAGCTTCAGGGCCATGTCGCTTCTGCCTTCCAGGCCGCCGTCAGCGGGGTACAG
CATCTCGGTGGAGGCCTCCCAGCCGAGTGTTTTCTTCTGCATCACAGGGCCGTTGGATGGGAAGTTCACC
CCTCTGATCTTGACGTTGTAGATGAGGCAGCCGTCCTGGAGGCTGGTGTCCTGGGTAGCGGTCAGCACGC
CCCCGTCTTCGTATGTGGTGACTCTCTCCCATGTGAAGCCCTCAGGGAAGGACTGCTTAAAGAAGTCGGG
GATGCCCTGGGTGTGGTTGATGAAGGTTTTGCTGCCGTACATGAAGCTGGTAGCCAGGATGTCGAAGGCG
AAGGGGAGAGGGCCGCCCTCGACCACCTTGATTCTCATGGTCTGGGTGCCCTCGTAGGGCTTGCCTTCGC
CCTCGGATGTGCACTTGAAGTGGTGGTTGTTCACGGTGCCCTCCATGTACAGCTTCATGTGCATGTTCTC
CTTAATCAGCTCTTCGCCCTTAGACACCATGGTGGCGATCAGCCTGCTTTT
