>Addgene plasmid #51789 | pExp_CAG:mKate | addgene partial sequence | sequence record 123274 | mKate2-TurboRFP-R 5'-TGAAGTGGTGGTTGTTCACG-3'
TGTGCATGTTCTCCTTAATCAGCTCTTCGCCCTTAGACACCATGGTGGCGATCAGCCTGCTTTTTTGTAC
AAACTTGGGTCGAATTCGCCCTTGGGATCCACCTGAAATGGAAGAAAAAAACTTTGAACCACTGTCTGAG
GCTTGAGAATGAACCAAGATCCAAACTCAAAAAGGGCAAATTCCAAGGAGAATTACATCAAGTGCCAAGC
TGGCCTAACTTCAGTCTCCACCCACTCAGTGTGGGGAAACTCCATCGCATAAAACCCCTCCCCCCAACCT
AAAGACGACGTACTCCAAAAGCTCGAGAACTAATCGAGGTGCCTGGACGGCGCCCGGTACTCCGTGGAGT
CACATGAAGCGACGGCTGAGGACGGAAAGGCCCTTTTCCTTTGTGTGGGTGACTCACCCGCCCGCTCTCC
CGAGCGCCGCGTCCTCCATTTTGAGCTCCCTGCAGCAGGGCCGGGAAGCGGCCATCTTTCCGCTCACGCA
ACTGGTGCCGACCGGGCCAGCCTTGCCGCCCAGGGCGGGGCGATACACGGCGGCGCGAGGCCAGGCACCA
GAGCAGGCCGGCCAGCTTGAGACTACCCCCGTCCGATTCTCGGTGGCCGCGCTCGCAGGCCCCGCCTCGC
CGAACATGTGCGCTGGGACGCACGGGCCCCGTCGCCGCCCGCGGCCCCAAAAACCGAAATACCAGTGTGC
AGATCTTGGCCCGCATTTACAAGACTATCTTGCCAGAAAAAAAGCGTCGCAGCAGGTCATCAAAAATTTT
AAATGGCTAGAGACTTATCGAAAGCAGCGAGACAGGCGCGAA
